Addgene plasmid #85113: pF712-pET28a-Hs-delta44-GCDH-NHis wt
Purpose: expression of recombinant human mature (delta44) GCDH wt with N-terminal 6xHis-tag
Depositing lab: Pal Falnes. Depositing organization: University of Oslo. Publication: Human METTL20 is a mitochondrial lysine methyltransferase that targets the beta subunit of electron transfer flavoprotein (ETFbeta) and modulates its activity. Malecki J, Ho AY, Moen A, Dahl HA, Falnes PO. J Biol Chem. 2015 Jan 2;290(1):423-34. doi: 10.1074/jbc.M114.614115. Epub 2014 Nov 21. PubMed 25416781.
Backbone
  Vector backbone: pET28a
  Vector type: Bacterial Expression
Growth in bacteria
  Bacterial resistance: Kanamycin, 50 μg/mL
  Growth temperature: 37°C
  Growth strain: DH5alpha
  Copy number: Low Copy
Gene/Insert
  Gene/Insert name: human mature (delta44) GCDH
  Species: H. sapiens (human)
  Insert size (bp): 1185
  Mutation: silent SNP: G1041T
  Entrez Gene: GCDH (a.k.a. ACAD5, GCD)
  Promoter: T7
  Tag / fusion protein: 6xHis (N terminal on backbone)
  Cloning method: Restriction Enzyme; 5′ cloning site NdeI (not destroyed); 3′ cloning site NotI (not destroyed)
  Sequencing primers: 5′ ATGCGTCCGGCGTAGAGG; 3′ TAGAGGCCCCAAGGGGTTATGCTAG
Terms and licenses: Academic/Nonprofit Terms; Industry Terms: Not Available to Industry
Depositor comments: Homo sapiens wt GCDH, delta 44, cloned into NdeI-NotI sites of pET28a, contains a N-terminal His-tag
How to cite: pF712-pET28a-Hs-delta44-GCDH-NHis wt was a gift from Pal Falnes (Addgene plasmid # 85113 ; http://n2t.net/addgene:85113 ; RRID:Addgene_85113)
