[The description below was written by a language model from this plasmid's Addgene catalogue record and pLannotate feature annotations shown in this document.]
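Description:
pF712-pET28a-Hs-delta44-GCDH-NHis wt is a 6,490 bp bacterial expression plasmid built on the pET28a backbone for producing recombinant human glutaryl-CoA dehydrogenase (GCDH) in E. coli. It is selected with kanamycin through an aph(3')-Ia resistance gene and replicates from a pBR322-type ColE1 origin accompanied by the bom region and the rop gene, which together account for the low copy number recorded. An f1 phage origin is also present. The short AmpR promoter, TcR fragment and other small annotations in the backbone are residual or homology-based hits rather than functional cassettes.

The insert is a 1,185 bp human GCDH coding sequence lacking the first 44 codons, so it encodes the mature form of this mitochondrial enzyme. It is wild type apart from a silent G1041T polymorphism and was cloned between the NdeI and NotI sites, both of which are retained. Transcription is driven by a T7 promoter controlled by an adjacent lac operator, with the plasmid-borne lacI gene supplying repressor, so expression requires a host providing T7 RNA polymerase and is induced with IPTG. A T7 gene 10 ribosome binding site precedes the open reading frame, and a T7 terminator closes the unit. The backbone contributes an N-terminal 6xHis tag followed by a thrombin cleavage site, allowing metal-affinity purification and optional tag removal. A His-tag sequence is also annotated downstream of the insert, as is typical of pET28a, but the record describes only the N-terminal tag as part of the product.

GCDH catalyses oxidative decarboxylation of glutaryl-CoA to crotonyl-CoA and passes electrons to electron transfer flavoprotein. The associated study concerns methylation of the ETF beta subunit, though the record does not spell out how the purified protein was used.
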