Features (pLannotate 1.2.2; 21 found; start..end, strand, type, name):
     12..467     +  rep_origin     f1 ori (sequence partly withheld): f1 bacteriophage origin of replication; arrow indicates direction of (+) strand synthesis
    494..551     +  promoter       AmpR promoter (fragment): bla
    560..1375    -  CDS            KanR: aminoglycoside phosphotransferase; aph(3')-Ia; confers resistance to kanamycin in bacteria or G418 (Geneticin®) in eukaryotes
   1497..2085    +  rep_origin     ori: high-copy-number ColE1/pMB1/pBR322/pUC origin of replication
   2271..2413    -  misc_feature   bom: basis of mobility region from pBR322
   2515..2706    -  CDS            rop: Rop protein, which maintains plasmids at low copy number; rop
   2723..3103    +  CDS            YPB1_ECOLX: Protein predicted: Swiss-Prot protein existence level 4. From Escherichia coli.
   3175..3466    -  CDS            TcR (fragment): tetracycline efflux protein; tet; confers resistance to tetracycline
   3481..3502    -  protein_bind   CAP binding site: CAP binding activates transcription in the presence of cAMP. E. coli catabolite activator protein
   3515..4597    -  CDS            lacI: lac repressor; lacI; The lac repressor binds to the lac operator to inhibit transcription in E. coli. This inhibition can be relieved by adding lactose or isopropyl-β-D-thiogalactopyranoside (IPTG).
   4598..4675    -  promoter       lacI promoter: lacI
   4683..4962    -  CDS            TcR (fragment): tetracycline efflux protein; tet; confers resistance to tetracycline
   4984..5002    +  promoter       T7 promoter: promoter for bacteriophage T7 RNA polymerase
   5003..5027    +  protein_bind   lac operator: The lac repressor binds to the lac operator to inhibit transcription in E. coli. This inhibition can be relieved by adding lactose or isopropyl-β-D-thiogalactopyranoside (IPTG). lac repressor encoded by lacI
   5042..5064    +  RBS            RBS: efficient ribosome binding site from bacteriophage T7 gene 10 (Olins and Rangwala, 1989)
   5083..5099    +  CDS            capTEV™ (fragment): composite tag for in vivo biotinylation, TEV protease cleavage, and 6xHis tagging
   5110..5127    +  CDS            thrombin site: thrombin recognition and cleavage site
   5134..6315    +  CDS            GCDH (fragment): GCDH_HUMAN - Experimental evidence at protein level: Swiss-Prot protein existence level 1. Catalyzes the oxidative decarboxylation of glutaryl-CoA to crotonyl-CoA and CO(2) in the degradative pathway of L-lysine, L- hydroxylysine, and L-tryptophan metabolism. It uses electron transfer flavoprotein as its electron acceptor. Isoform Short is inactive. From Homo sapiens (Human).
   6334..6351    +  CDS            9xHis (fragment): 9xHis affinity tag
   6361..6410    +  CDS            SET1 (fragment): solubility-enhancement tag derived from T7 phage gene 10B
   6418..6465    +  terminator     T7 terminator: transcription terminator for bacteriophage T7 RNA polymerase
>Addgene plasmid #85113 | pF712-pET28a-Hs-delta44-GCDH-NHis wt | addgene full sequence | sequence record 165872 | Addgene Assembled Sequence
TGGCGAATGGG
[124 nt withheld, positions 12-135]
C
[91 nt withheld, positions 137-227]
A
[49 nt withheld, positions 229-277]
CCTTTGACGTTGGAGTCCACGTTCTTT
[37 nt withheld, positions 305-341]
ACCCTATCTCGGTCTATTCTTTTGATTTATAAGGGATTTTGCCGATTTCGGCCTATTGGTTAAAAAATGA
GCTGATTTAACAAAAATTTAACGCGAATTTTAACAAAATATTAACGTTTACAATTTCAGGTGGCACTTTT
CGGGGAAATGTGCGCGGAACCCCTATTTGTTTATTTTTCTAAATACATTCAAATATGTATCCGCTCATGA
ATTAATTCTTAGAAAAACTCATCGAGCATCAAATGAAACTGCAATTTATTCATATCAGGATTATCAATAC
CATATTTTTGAAAAAGCCGTTTCTGTAATGAAGGAGAAAACTCACCGAGGCAGTTCCATAGGATGGCAAG
ATCCTGGTATCGGTCTGCGATTCCGACTCGTCCAACATCAATACAACCTATTAATTTCCCCTCGTCAAAA
ATAAGGTTATCAAGTGAGAAATCACCATGAGTGACGACTGAATCCGGTGAGAATGGCAAAAGTTTATGCA
TTTCTTTCCAGACTTGTTCAACAGGCCAGCCATTACGCTCGTCATCAAAATCACTCGCATCAACCAAACC
GTTATTCATTCGTGATTGCGCCTGAGCGAGACGAAATACGCGATCGCTGTTAAAAGGACAATTACAAACA
GGAATCGAATGCAACCGGCGCAGGAACACTGCCAGCGCATCAACAATATTTTCACCTGAATCAGGATATT
CTTCTAATACCTGGAATGCTGTTTTCCCGGGGATCGCAGTGGTGAGTAACCATGCATCATCAGGAGTACG
GATAAAATGCTTGATGGTCGGAAGAGGCATAAATTCCGTCAGCCAGTTTAGTCTGACCATCTCATCTGTA
ACATCATTGGCAACGCTACCTTTGCCATGTTTCAGAAACAACTCTGGCGCATCGGGCTTCCCATACAATC
GATAGATTGTCGCACCTGATTGCCCGACATTATCGCGAGCCCATTTATACCCATATAAATCAGCATCCAT
GTTGGAATTTAATCGCGGCCTAGAGCAAGACGTTTCCCGTTGAATATGGCTCATAACACCCCTTGTATTA
CTGTTTATGTAAGCAGACAGTTTTATTGTTCATGACCAAAATCCCTTAACGTGAGTTTTCGTTCCACTGA
GCGTCAGACCCCGTAGAAAAGATCAAAGGATCTTCTTGAGATCCTTTTTTTCTGCGCGTAATCTGCTGCT
TGCAAACAAAAAAACCACCGCTACCAGCGGTGGTTTGTTTGCCGGATCAAGAGCTACCAACTCTTTTTCC
GAAGGTAACTGGCTTCAGCAGAGCGCAGATACCAAATACTGTCCTTCTAGTGTAGCCGTAGTTAGGCCAC
CACTTCAAGAACTCTGTAGCACCGCCTACATACCTCGCTCTGCTAATCCTGTTACCAGTGGCTGCTGCCA
GTGGCGATAAGTCGTGTCTTACCGGGTTGGACTCAAGACGATAGTTACCGGATAAGGCGCAGCGGTCGGG
CTGAACGGGGGGTTCGTGCACACAGCCCAGCTTGGAGCGAACGACCTACACCGAACTGAGATACCTACAG
CGTGAGCTATGAGAAAGCGCCACGCTTCCCGAAGGGAGAAAGGCGGACAGGTATCCGGTAAGCGGCAGGG
TCGGAACAGGAGAGCGCACGAGGGAGCTTCCAGGGGGAAACGCCTGGTATCTTTATAGTCCTGTCGGGTT
TCGCCACCTCTGACTTGAGCGTCGATTTTTGTGATGCTCGTCAGGGGGGCGGAGCCTATGGAAAAACGCC
AGCAACGCGGCCTTTTTACGGTTCCTGGCCTTTTGCTGGCCTTTTGCTCACATGTTCTTTCCTGCGTTAT
CCCCTGATTCTGTGGATAACCGTATTACCGCCTTTGAGTGAGCTGATACCGCTCGCCGCAGCCGAACGAC
CGAGCGCAGCGAGTCAGTGAGCGAGGAAGCGGAAGAGCGCCTGATGCGGTATTTTCTCCTTACGCATCTG
TGCGGTATTTCACACCGCATATATGGTGCACTCTCAGTACAATCTGCTCTGATGCCGCATAGTTAAGCCA
GTATACACTCCGCTATCGCTACGTGACTGGGTCATGGCTGCGCCCCGACACCCGCCAACACCCGCTGACG
CGCCCTGACGGGCTTGTCTGCTCCCGGCATCCGCTTACAGACAAGCTGTGACCGTCTCCGGGAGCTGCAT
GTGTCAGAGGTTTTCACCGTCATCACCGAAACGCGCGAGGCAGCTGCGGTAAAGCTCATCAGCGTGGTCG
TGAAGCGATTCACAGATGTCTGCCTGTTCATCCGCGTCCAGCTCGTTGAGTTTCTCCAGAAGCGTTAATG
TCTGGCTTCTGATAAAGCGGGCCATGTTAAGGGCGGTTTTTTCCTGTTTGGTCACTGATGCCTCCGTGTA
AGGGGGATTTCTGTTCATGGGGGTAATGATACCGATGAAACGAGAGAGGATGCTCACGATACGGGTTACT
GATGATGAACATGCCCGGTTACTGGAACGTTGTGAGGGTAAACAACTGGCGGTATGGATGCGGCGGGACC
AGAGAAAAATCACTCAGGGTCAATGCCAGCGCTTCGTTAATACAGATGTAGGTGTTCCACAGGGTAGCCA
GCAGCATCCTGCGATGCAGATCCGGAACATAATGGTGCAGGGCGCTGACTTCCGCGTTTCCAGACTTTAC
GAAACACGGAAACCGAAGACCATTCATGTTGTTGCTCAGGTCGCAGACGTTTTGCAGCAGCAGTCGCTTC
ACGTTCGCTCGCGTATCGGTGATTCATTCTGCTAACCAGTAAGGCAACCCCGCCAGCCTAGCCGGGTCCT
CAACGACAGGAGCACGATCATGCGCACCCGTGGGGCCGCCATGCCGGCGATAATGGCCTGCTTCTCGCCG
AAACGTTTGGTGGCGGGACCAGTGACGAAGGCTTGAGCGAGGGCGTGCAAGATTCCGAATACCGCAAGCG
ACAGGCCGATCATCGTCGCGCTCCAGCGAAAGCGGTCCTCGCCGAAAATGACCCAGAGCGCTGCCGGCAC
CTGTCCTACGAGTTGCATGATAAAGAAGACAGTCATAAGTGCGGCGACGATAGTCATGCCCCGCGCCCAC
CGGAAGGAGCTGACTGGGTTGAAGGCTCTCAAGGGCATCGGTCGAGATCCCGGTGCCTAATGAGTGAGCT
AACTTACATTAATTGCGTTGCGCTCACTGCCCGCTTTCCAGTCGGGAAACCTGTCGTGCCAGCTGCATTA
ATGAATCGGCCAACGCGCGGGGAGAGGCGGTTTGCGTATTGGGCGCCAGGGTGGTTTTTCTTTTCACCAG
TGAGACGGGCAACAGCTGATTGCCCTTCACCGCCTGGCCCTGAGAGAGTTGCAGCAAGCGGTCCACGCTG
GTTTGCCCCAGCAGGCGAAAATCCTGTTTGATGGTGGTTAACGGCGGGATATAACATGAGCTGTCTTCGG
TATCGTCGTATCCCACTACCGAGATATCCGCACCAACGCGCAGCCCGGACTCGGTAATGGCGCGCATTGC
GCCCAGCGCCATCTGATCGTTGGCAACCAGCATCGCAGTGGGAACGATGCCCTCATTCAGCATTTGCATG
GTTTGTTGAAAACCGGACATGGCACTCCAGTCGCCTTCCCGTTCCGCTATCGGCTGAATTTGATTGCGAG
TGAGATATTTATGCCAGCCAGCCAGACGCAGACGCGCCGAGACAGAACTTAATGGGCCCGCTAACAGCGC
GATTTGCTGGTGACCCAATGCGACCAGATGCTCCACGCCCAGTCGCGTACCGTCTTCATGGGAGAAAATA
ATACTGTTGATGGGTGTCTGGTCAGAGACATCAAGAAATAACGCCGGAACATTAGTGCAGGCAGCTTCCA
CAGCAATGGCATCCTGGTCATCCAGCGGATAGTTAATGATCAGCCCACTGACGCGTTGCGCGAGAAGATT
GTGCACCGCCGCTTTACAGGCTTCGACGCCGCTTCGTTCTACCATCGACACCACCACGCTGGCACCCAGT
TGATCGGCGCGAGATTTAATCGCCGCGACAATTTGCGACGGCGCGTGCAGGGCCAGACTGGAGGTGGCAA
CGCCAATCAGCAACGACTGTTTGCCCGCCAGTTGTTGTGCCACGCGGTTGGGAATGTAATTCAGCTCCGC
CATCGCCGCTTCCACTTTTTCCCGCGTTTTCGCAGAAACGTGGCTGGCCTGGTTCACCACGCGGGAAACG
GTCTGATAAGAGACACCGGCATACTCTGCGACATCGTATAACGTTACTGGTTTCACATTCACCACCCTGA
ATTGACTCTCTTCCGGGCGCTATCATGCCATACCGCGAAAGGTTTTGCGCCATTCGATGGTGTCCGGGAT
CTCGACGCTCTCCCTTATGCGACTCCTGCATTAGGAAGCAGCCCAGTAGTAGGTTGAGGCCGTTGAGCAC
CGCCGCCGCAAGGAATGGTGCATGCAAGGAGATGGCGCCCAACAGTCCCCCGGCCACGGGGCCTGCCACC
ATACCCACGCCGAAACAAGCGCTCATGAGCCCGAAGTGGCGAGCCCGATCTTCCCCATCGGTGATGTCGG
CGATATAGGCGCCAGCAACCGCACCTGTGGCGCCGGTGATGCCGGCCACGATGCGTCCGGCGTAGAGGAT
CGAGATCTCGATCCCGCGAAATTAATACGACTCACTATAGGGGAATTGTGAGCGGATAACAATTCCCCTC
TAGAAATAATTTTGTTTAACTTTAAGAAGGAGATATACCATGGGCAGCAGCCATCATCATCATCATCACA
GCAGCGGCCTGGTGCCGCGCGGCAGCCATATGCGTCCCGAGTTTGACTGGCAGGACCCGCTGGTGCTGGA
GGAGCAGCTGACCACAGATGAGATCCTCATCAGGGACACCTTCCGCACCTACTGCCAGGAGAGACTCATG
CCTCGCATCCTGTTGGCCAATCGCAACGAAGTTTTTCATCGGGAGATCATTTCGGAGATGGGGGAGTTGG
GTGTGCTGGGCCCCACCATCAAAGGATATGGCTGTGCTGGGGTTTCGTCTGTGGCCTATGGGCTCCTGGC
CCGAGAGCTGGAGCGGGTGGACAGTGGCTACAGGTCGGCGATGAGTGTCCAGTCCTCCCTCGTCATGCAC
CCTATCTATGCCTATGGCAGCGAGGAACAGCGGCAGAAGTACCTGCCCCAGCTGGCCAAGGGGGAGCTCC
TGGGCTGCTTCGGGCTCACAGAGCCCAACAGCGGAAGTGACCCCAGCAGCATGGAGACCAGAGCCCACTA
CAACTCATCCAACAAGAGCTACACCCTCAATGGGACCAAGACCTGGATCACGAACTCGCCTATGGCCGAT
CTGTTTGTAGTGTGGGCTCGGTGTGAAGATGGCTGCATTCGGGGCTTCCTGCTGGAGAAGGGGATGCGGG
GTCTCTCGGCCCCCAGGATCCAGGGCAAGTTCTCGCTGCGGGCCTCAGCCACAGGCATGATCATCATGGA
CGGTGTGGAGGTGCCAGAGGAGAATGTGCTCCCTGGTGCATCCAGCCTGGGGGGTCCCTTCGGCTGCCTG
AACAACGCCCGGTACGGCATCGCGTGGGGCGTGCTTGGAGCTTCGGAGTTCTGCTTGCACACAGCCCGGC
AGTACGCCCTCGACAGGATGCAGTTTGGTGTCCCACTGGCCAGGAACCAGCTGATTCAGAAGAAGCTGGC
AGACATGCTCACTGAGATTACCCTGGGCCTTCACGCCTGCCTGCAGCTCGGCCGCTTGAAGGACCAGGAC
AAGGCTGCCCCCGAGATGGTTTCTCTGCTGAAGAGGAATAACTGTGGGAAAGCCCTGGACATCGCCCGCC
AGGCCCGAGACATGCTGGGGGGTAATGGGATTTCTGACGAGTATCACGTGATCCGGCACGCCATGAACCT
GGAGGCCGTGAACACCTACGAAGGTACACATGACATTCACGCCCTGATCCTTGGGAGAGCTATCACGGGA
ATCCAGGCGTTCACGGCCAGCAAGTGAGCGGCCGCACTCGAGCACCACCACCACCACCACTGAGATCCGG
CTGCTAACAAAGCCCGAAAGGAAGCTGAGTTGGCTGCTGCCACCGCTGAGCAATAACTAGCATAACCCCT
TGGGGCCTCTAAACGGGTCTTGAGGGGTTTTTTGCTGAAAGGAGGAACTATATCCGGAT
