>Addgene plasmid #85113 | pF712-pET28a-Hs-delta44-GCDH-NHis wt | addgene partial sequence | sequence record 165871 | T7 5'-TAATACGACTCACTATAGGG-3'
AATAATTTTGTTTAACTTTAAGAAGGAGATATACCATGGGCAGCAGCCATCATCATCATCATCACAGCAG
CGGCCTGGTGCCGCGCGGCAGCCATATGCGTCCCGAGTTTGACTGGCAGGACCCGCTGGTGCTGGAGGAG
CAGCTGACCACAGATGAGATCCTCATCAGGGACACCTTCCGCACCTACTGCCAGGAGAGACTCATGCCTC
GCATCCTGTTGGCCAATCGCAACGAAGTTTTTCATCGGGAGATCATTTCGGAGATGGGGGAGTTGGGTGT
GCTGGGCCCCACCATCAAAGGATATGGCTGTGCTGGGGTTTCGTCTGTGGCCTATGGGCTCCTGGCCCGA
GAGCTGGAGCGGGTGGACAGTGGCTACAGGTCGGCGATGAGTGTCCAGTCCTCCCTCGTCATGCACCCTA
TCTATGCCTATGGCAGCGAGGAACAGCGGCAGAAGTACCTGCCCCAGCTGGCCAAGGGGGAGCTCCTGGG
CTGCTTCGGGCTCACAGAGCCCAACAGCGGAAGTGACCCCAGCAGCATGGAGACCAGAGCCCACTACAAC
TCATCCAACAAGAGCTACACCCTCAATGGGACCAAGACCTGGATCACGAACTCGCCTATGGCCGATCTGT
TTGTAGTGTGGGCTCGGTGTGAAGATGGCTGCATTCGGGGCTTCCTGCTGGAGAAGGGGATGCGGGGTCT
CTCGGCCCCCAGGATCCAGGGCAAGTTCTCGCTGCGGGCCTCAGCCACAGGCATGATCATCATGGACGGT
GTGGAGGTGCCAGAGGAGAATGTGCTCCCTGGTGCATCCAGCCTGGGGGGTCCCTTCGGCTGCCTGAACA
ACGCCCGGTACGGCATCGCGTGGGGCGTGCTTGGAGCTTCGGAGTTCTGCTTGCACACAGCCCGGCAGTA
CGCCCTCGACAGGATGCAGTTTGGTGTCCCACTGG
