>Addgene plasmid #85113 | pF712-pET28a-Hs-delta44-GCDH-NHis wt | addgene partial sequence | sequence record 165873 | T7term 5'-GCTAGTTATTGCTCAGCGG-3'
CTTTCGGGCTTTGTTAGCAGCCGGATCTCAGTGGTGGTGGTGGTGGTGCTCGAGTGCGGCCGCTCACTTG
CTGGCCGTGAACGCCTGGATTCCCGTGATAGCTCTCCCAAGGATCAGGGCGTGAATGTCATGTGTACCTT
CGTAGGTGTTCACGGCCTCCAGGTTCATGGCGTGCCGGATCACGTGATACTCGTCAGAAATCCCATTACC
CCCCAGCATGTCTCGGGCCTGGCGGGCGATGTCCAGGGCTTTCCCACAGTTATTCCTCTTCAGCAGAGAA
ACCATCTCGGGGGCAGCCTTGTCCTGGTCCTTCAAGCGGCCGAGCTGCAGGCAGGCGTGAAGGCCCAGGG
TAATCTCAGTGAGCATGTCTGCCAGCTTCTTCTGAATCAGCTGGTTCCTGGCCAGTGGGACACCAAACTG
CATCCTGTCGAGGGCGTACTGCCGGGCTGTGTGCAAGCAGAACTCCGAAGCTCCAAGCACGCCCCACGCG
ATGCCGTACCGGGCGTTGTTCAGGCAGCCGAAGGGACCCCCCAGGCTGGATGCACCAGGGAGCACATTCT
CCTCTGGCACCTCCACACCGTCCATGATGATCATGCCTGTGGCTGAGGCCCGCAGCGAGAACTTGCCCTG
GATCCTGGGGGCCGAGAGACCCCGCATCCCCTTCTCCAGCAGGAAGCCCCGAATGCAGCCATCTTCACAC
CGAGCCCACACTACAAACAGATCGGCCATAGGCGAGTTCGTGATCCAGGTCTTGGTCCCATTGAGGGTGT
AGCTCTTGTTGGATGAGTTGTAGTGGGCTCTGGTCTCCATGCTGCTGGGGTCACTTCCGCTGTTGGGCTC
TGTGAGCCCGAAGCAGCCCAGGAGCTCCCCCTTGGCCAGCTGGGGCAGGTACTTCTGCCGCTGTTCCTCG
CTGCCATAGGCATAGATAGGGTGCATGACGAGGGAGGACTGGACACTCATCGCCGA
